Addgene plasmid #106715: gh41
Purpose: expression of gRNA targeting ST6GAL2
Depositing lab: Eric-Paul Bennett. Depositing organization: University of Copenhagen. Publication: A validated gRNA library for CRISPR/Cas9 targeting of the human glycosyltransferase genome. Narimatsu Y, Joshi HJ, Zhang Y, Gomes C, Chen YH, Lorenzetti F, Furukawa S, Schjoldager K, Hansen L, Clausen H, Bennett EP, Wandall HH. Glycobiology. 2018 Jan 5. pii: 4791732. doi: 10.1093/glycob/cwx101. PubMed 29315387.
Backbone
  Vector backbone: pU6
  Vector type: Mammalian Expression
Growth in bacteria
  Bacterial resistance: Ampicillin, 100 μg/mL
  Growth temperature: 37°C
  Growth strain: DH5alpha
  Copy number: High Copy
Gene/Insert
  Gene/Insert name: ST6GAL2
  gRNA/shRNA sequence: AGCTGGGTACAGGCTCAGCG
  Species: H. sapiens (human)
  Entrez Gene: ST6GAL2 (a.k.a. SIAT2, ST6GalII)
  Cloning method: Restriction Enzyme; 5′ cloning site unknown (unknown if destroyed); 3′ cloning site unknown (unknown if destroyed)
  Sequencing primers: 5′ T7NP
Terms and licenses: Academic/Nonprofit Terms; Industry Terms: Not Available to Industry
How to cite: gh41 was a gift from Eric-Paul Bennett (Addgene plasmid # 106715 ; http://n2t.net/addgene:106715 ; RRID:Addgene_106715)
