[The description below was written by a language model from this plasmid's Addgene catalogue record and pLannotate feature annotations shown in this document.]
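Description:
gh41 is a small (about 3.2 kb) mammalian guide RNA expression plasmid built on a pU6 backbone, designed to deliver a single CRISPR guide against human ST6GAL2 (also known as SIAT2 or ST6GalII), a sialyltransferase gene. It belongs to a validated gRNA collection covering the human glycosyltransferase genes. In bacteria it is maintained at high copy from a ColE1/pUC-type origin and selected with ampicillin through the β-lactamase gene driven by its own promoter. An f1 phage origin is also present, which in principle allows single-stranded DNA production.

The payload is a compact RNA polymerase III cassette. The human U6 snRNA promoter sits at the start of the sequence, followed by a short unannotated gap of a size consistent with the 20-nt ST6GAL2 spacer, and then the Streptococcus pyogenes Cas9 gRNA scaffold. Transcription yields a single guide RNA that directs SpCas9 to the target locus. The plasmid carries no Cas9 coding sequence and no mammalian selection marker or reporter, so the nuclease must be supplied separately, for example from a co-transfected plasmid or a Cas9-expressing cell line.

The annotation also detects a second, partial gRNA scaffold fragment, a single AAV2 inverted terminal repeat, and fragments of the pBR322 bom and rop regions. These look like remnants of the parental vector. With only one ITR annotated, the record gives no indication that the plasmid is intended for AAV packaging. The restriction sites used for cloning are not recorded. Its typical use is knockout or editing of ST6GAL2 in human cells for glycosylation studies.
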