Features (pLannotate 1.2.2; 11 found; start..end, strand, type, name):
      1..241     +  promoter       U6 promoter: RNA polymerase III promoter for human U6 snRNA
    271..346     +  misc_RNA       gRNA scaffold: guide RNA scaffold for the Streptococcus pyogenes CRISPR/Cas9 system
    353..396     +  misc_RNA       gRNA scaffold (fragment): guide RNA scaffold for the Streptococcus pyogenes CRISPR/Cas9 system
    444..584     +  repeat_region  AAV2 ITR: inverted terminal repeat of adeno-associated virus serotype 2 inverted
    589..640     -  misc_feature   bom (fragment): basis of mobility region from pBR322
    659..1114    +  rep_origin     f1 ori (sequence partly withheld): f1 bacteriophage origin of replication; arrow indicates direction of (+) strand synthesis
   1115..1164    -  misc_feature   bom (fragment): basis of mobility region from pBR322
   1266..1301    -  CDS            rop (fragment): Rop protein, which maintains plasmids at low copy number; rop
   1396..1500    +  promoter       AmpR promoter: bla
   1501..2361    +  CDS            AmpR: β-lactamase; bla; confers resistance to ampicillin, carbenicillin, and related antibiotics
   2532..3120    +  rep_origin     ori: high-copy-number ColE1/pMB1/pBR322/pUC origin of replication
>Addgene plasmid #106715 | gh41 | addgene full sequence | sequence record 225528 | Addgene NGS Result
GAGGGCCTATTTCCCATGATTCCTTCATATTTGCATATACGATACAAGGCTGTTAGAGAGATAATTGGAA
TTAATTTGACTGTAAACACAAAGATATTAGTACAAAATACGTGACGTAGAAAGTAATAATTTCTTGGGTA
GTTTGCAGTTTTAAAATTATGTTTTAAAATGGACTATCATATGCTTACCGTAACTTGAAAGTATTTCGAT
TTCTTGGCTTTATATATCTTGTGGAAAGGACGAAACACCGAGCTGGGTACAGGCTCAGCGGTTTTAGAGC
TAGAAATAGCAAGTTAAAATAAGGCTAGTCCGTTATCAACTTGAAAAAGTGGCACCGAGTCGGTGCTTTT
TTGTTTTAGAGCTAGAAATAGCAAGTTAAAATAAGGCTAGTCCGTTTTTAGCGCGTGCGCCAATTCTGCA
GACAAATGGCTCTAGAGGGCCGCAGGAACCCCTAGTGATGGAGTTGGCCACTCCCTCTCTGCGCGCTCGC
TCGCTCACTGAGGCCGGGCGACCAAAGGTCGCCCGACGCCCGGGCTTTGCCCGGGCGGCCTCAGTGAGCG
AGCGAGCGCGCAGCTGCCTGCAGGGGCGCCTGATGCGGTATTTTCTCCTTACGCATCTGTGCGGTATTTC
ACACCGCATA
[95 nt withheld, positions 641-735]
T
[46 nt withheld, positions 737-782]
C
[141 nt withheld, positions 784-924]
CCTTTGACGTTGGAGTCCACGTTCTTT
[37 nt withheld, positions 952-988]
ACTCTATCTCGGGCTATTCTTTTGATTTATAAGGGATTTTGCCGATTTCGGTCTATTGGTTAAAAAATGA
GCTGATTTAACAAAAATTTAACGCGAATTTTAACAAAATATTAACGTTTACAATTTTATGGTGCACTCTC
AGTACAATCTGCTCTGATGCCGCATAGTTAAGCCAGCCCCGACACCCGCCAACACCCGCTGACGCGCCCT
GACGGGCTTGTCTGCTCCCGGCATCCGCTTACAGACAAGCTGTGACCGTCTCCGGGAGCTGCATGTGTCA
GAGGTTTTCACCGTCATCACCGAAACGCGCGAGACGAAAGGGCCTCGTGATACGCCTATTTTTATAGGTT
AATGTCATGATAATAATGGTTTCTTAGACGTCAGGTGGCACTTTTCGGGGAAATGTGCGCGGAACCCCTA
TTTGTTTATTTTTCTAAATACATTCAAATATGTATCCGCTCATGAGACAATAACCCTGATAAATGCTTCA
ATAATATTGAAAAAGGAAGAGTATGAGTATTCAACATTTCCGTGTCGCCCTTATTCCCTTTTTTGCGGCA
TTTTGCCTTCCTGTTTTTGCTCACCCAGAAACGCTGGTGAAAGTAAAAGATGCTGAAGATCAGTTGGGTG
CACGAGTGGGTTACATCGAACTGGATCTCAACAGCGGTAAGATCCTTGAGAGTTTTCGCCCCGAAGAACG
TTTTCCAATGATGAGCACTTTTAAAGTTCTGCTATGTGGCGCGGTATTATCCCGTATTGACGCCGGGCAA
GAGCAACTCGGTCGCCGCATACACTATTCTCAGAATGACTTGGTTGAGTACTCACCAGTCACAGAAAAGC
ATCTTACGGATGGCATGACAGTAAGAGAATTATGCAGTGCTGCCATAACCATGAGTGATAACACTGCGGC
CAACTTACTTCTGACAACGATCGGAGGACCGAAGGAGCTAACCGCTTTTTTGCACAACATGGGGGATCAT
GTAACTCGCCTTGATCGTTGGGAACCGGAGCTGAATGAAGCCATACCAAACGACGAGCGTGACACCACGA
TGCCTGTAGCAATGGCAACAACGTTGCGCAAACTATTAACTGGCGAACTACTTACTCTAGCTTCCCGGCA
ACAATTAATAGACTGGATGGAGGCGGATAAAGTTGCAGGACCACTTCTGCGCTCGGCCCTTCCGGCTGGC
TGGTTTATTGCTGATAAATCTGGAGCCGGTGAGCGTGGAAGCCGCGGTATCATTGCAGCACTGGGGCCAG
ATGGTAAGCCCTCCCGTATCGTAGTTATCTACACGACGGGGAGTCAGGCAACTATGGATGAACGAAATAG
ACAGATCGCTGAGATAGGTGCCTCACTGATTAAGCATTGGTAACTGTCAGACCAAGTTTACTCATATATA
CTTTAGATTGATTTAAAACTTCATTTTTAATTTAAAAGGATCTAGGTGAAGATCCTTTTTGATAATCTCA
TGACCAAAATCCCTTAACGTGAGTTTTCGTTCCACTGAGCGTCAGACCCCGTAGAAAAGATCAAAGGATC
TTCTTGAGATCCTTTTTTTCTGCGCGTAATCTGCTGCTTGCAAACAAAAAAACCACCGCTACCAGCGGTG
GTTTGTTTGCCGGATCAAGAGCTACCAACTCTTTTTCCGAAGGTAACTGGCTTCAGCAGAGCGCAGATAC
CAAATACTGTTCTTCTAGTGTAGCCGTAGTTAGGCCACCACTTCAAGAACTCTGTAGCACCGCCTACATA
CCTCGCTCTGCTAATCCTGTTACCAGTGGCTGCTGCCAGTGGCGATAAGTCGTGTCTTACCGGGTTGGAC
TCAAGACGATAGTTACCGGATAAGGCGCAGCGGTCGGGCTGAACGGGGGGTTCGTGCACACAGCCCAGCT
TGGAGCGAACGACCTACACCGAACTGAGATACCTACAGCGTGAGCTATGAGAAAGCGCCACGCTTCCCGA
AGGGAGAAAGGCGGACAGGTATCCGGTAAGCGGCAGGGTCGGAACAGGAGAGCGCACGAGGGAGCTTCCA
GGGGGAAACGCCTGGTATCTTTATAGTCCTGTCGGGTTTCGCCACCTCTGACTTGAGCGTCGATTTTTGT
GATGCTCGTCAGGGGGGCGGAGCCTATGGAAAAACGCCAGCAACGCGGCCTTTTTACGGTTCCTGGCCTT
TTGCTGGCCTTTTGCTCACATGT
