>Addgene plasmid #106715 | gh41 | addgene partial sequence | sequence record 220811 | hU6-F
GGAATTAATTTGACTGTAAACACAAAGATATTAGTACAAAATACGTGACGTAGAAAGTAATAATTTCTTG
GGTAGTTTGCAGTTTTAAAATTATGTTTTAAAATGGACTATCATATGCTTACCGTAACTTGAAAGTATTT
CGATTTCTTGGCTTTATATATCTTGTGGAAAGGACGAAACACCGAGCTGGGTACAGGCTCAGCGGTTTTA
GAGCTAGAAATAGCAAGTTAAAATAAGGCTAGTCCGTTATCAACTTGAAAAAGTGGCACCGAGTCGGTGC
TTTTTTGTTTTAGAGCTAGAAATAGCAAGTTAAAATAAGGCTAGTCCGTTTTTAGCGCGTGCGCCAATTC
TGCAGACAAATGGCTCTAGAGGGCCGCAGGAACCCCTAGTGATGGAGTTGGCCACTCCCTCTCTGCGCGC
TCGCTCGCTCACTGA
